Addgene plasmid #173562: pICSL86977OD:PITG_22870
Purpose: This is a binary plasmid that can be transferred into Agrobacterium and used to transiently express the protein encoded by the insert in plants by agro-infiltration.
Depositing lab: Sophien Kamoun. Depositing organization: Sainsbury Laboratory, Norwich. Publication: Plant pathogens convergently evolved to counteract redundant nodes of an NLR immune receptor network. Derevnina L, Contreras MP, Adachi H, Upson J, Vergara Cruces A, Xie R, Sklenar J, Menke FLH, Mugford ST, MacLean D, Ma W, Hogenhout SA, Goverse A, Maqbool A, Wu CH, Kamoun S. PLoS Biol. 2021 Aug 23;19(8):e3001136. doi: 10.1371/journal.pbio.3001136. PubMed 34424903.
Backbone
  Vector backbone: pICSL86977OD
  Backbone manufacturer: Youles SynBio plasmids
  Backbone size w/o insert (bp): 8683
  Vector type: Plant Expression
  Selectable markers: Basta
Growth in bacteria
  Bacterial resistance: Kanamycin, 50 μg/mL
  Growth temperature: 37°C
  Growth strain: DH5alpha
  Copy number: High Copy
Gene/Insert
  Gene/Insert name: PITG_22870_T30-4
  Species: Phytophthora infestans
  Promoter: 35S
  Cloning method: Restriction Enzyme; 5′ cloning site unknown (unknown if destroyed); 3′ cloning site unknown (unknown if destroyed)
Terms and licenses: Academic/Nonprofit Terms; Industry Terms: Not Available to Industry
How to cite: pICSL86977OD:PITG_22870 was a gift from Sophien Kamoun (Addgene plasmid # 173562 ; http://n2t.net/addgene:173562 ; RRID:Addgene_173562)
