[The description below was written by a language model from this plasmid's Addgene catalogue record and pLannotate feature annotations shown in this document.]
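Description:
pICSL86977OD:PITG_22870 is a plant binary expression vector designed to be moved into Agrobacterium and used for transient protein expression in plants by agro-infiltration. The backbone carries two replication systems: a high-copy ColE1/pUC-type origin for propagation in E. coli, and the pVS1 module (oriV, RepA replication protein and StaA stability protein), which supports stable maintenance in Agrobacterium. Bacterial selection is by kanamycin, conferred by an aphA-3-type aminoglycoside phosphotransferase annotated downstream of a bla (AmpR) promoter.

Between the nopaline-type left and right T-DNA border repeats lie two plant cassettes. Next to the left border, a NOS promoter drives the bar gene (phosphinothricin acetyltransferase) with a NOS terminator, giving Basta/glufosinate resistance for selecting stable transformants if desired. Next to the right border is the expression cassette: a CaMV 35S promoter followed by the TMV Ω leader, a translational enhancer, and ending in the octopine synthase terminator. An annotated fragment of a cauliflower mosaic virus protein upstream of the promoter probably reflects extended CaMV sequence flanking the 35S region rather than an intended coding unit. The catalogued insert, PITG_22870 from Phytophthora infestans strain T30-4, is not annotated in the feature table. The only place it could sit in this cassette is the short unannotated gap between the Ω leader and the OCS terminator. The sequenced record is also somewhat smaller than the backbone size listed without insert, a discrepancy the record does not explain. No epitope tag is recorded, and the cloning sites are not stated. The associated study concerns pathogen proteins that counteract a plant NLR immune receptor network, which fits with use of this plasmid for in planta expression of a candidate pathogen protein.
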