Features (pLannotate 1.2.2; 16 found; start..end, strand, type, name):
    172..801     -  CDS            pVS1 StaA: stability protein from the Pseudomonas plasmid pVS1 (Heeb et al., 2000)
   1110..1134    -  misc_feature   RB T-DNA repeat: right border repeat from nopaline C58 T-DNA
   1201..1908    -  terminator     OCS terminator: octopine synthase terminator
   2083..2136    -  misc_feature   TMV Ω: translational enhancer from the tobacco mosaic virus 5'-leader sequence (Gallie et al., 1988)
   2165..2510    -  promoter       CaMV 35S promoter: strong constitutive promoter from cauliflower mosaic virus
   2167..2213    -  promoter       minimal CaMV 35S promoter: minimal 35S promoter from cauliflower mosaic virus
   2694..3500    -  CDS            IBMP_CAMVB (fragment): Experimental evidence at protein level: Swiss-Prot protein existence level 1. Enhances the ribosomal termination-reinitiation event leading to the translation of major open reading frames on the polycistronic viral RNAs. From Cauliflower mosaic virus (strain Bari 1) (CaMV).
   3543..3795    -  terminator     NOS terminator: nopaline synthase terminator and poly(A) signal
   3826..4374    -  CDS            bar: PAT_STRHY - Experimental evidence at protein level: Swiss-Prot protein existence level 1. Inactivates phosphinothricin (PPT) by transfer of an acetyl group from acetyl CoA. Can also acetylate demethylphosphinothricin but not PTT or glutamate. This enzyme is an effector of phosphinothricin tripeptide (PTT or bialaphos) resistance. From Streptomyces hygroscopicus. Introduced by genetic manipulation and expressed in glufosinate-tolerant maize by Dekalb Genetics.
   4395..4577    -  promoter       NOS promoter: nopaline synthase promoter NOS promoter
   4772..4796    -  misc_feature   LB T-DNA repeat: left border repeat from nopaline C58 T-DNA
   4932..5520    -  rep_origin     ori: high-copy-number ColE1/pMB1/pBR322/pUC origin of replication
   5691..6485    -  CDS            KanR: aminoglycoside phosphotransferase; aphA-3; confers resistance to kanamycin
   6486..6590    -  promoter       AmpR promoter: bla
   6652..6846    -  rep_origin     pVS1 oriV: origin of replication for the Pseudomonas plasmid pVS1 (Heeb et al., 2000)
   6912..7985    -  CDS            pVS1 RepA: replication protein from the Pseudomonas plasmid pVS1 (Heeb et al., 2000)
>Addgene plasmid #173562 | pICSL86977OD:PITG_22870 | addgene full sequence | sequence record 342796 | Addgene NGS Result
CGTACATCTTCAGCTTGGTGTGATCCTCCGCCGGCAACTGAAAGTTGACCCGCTTCATGGCTGGCGTGTC
TGCCAGGCTGGCCAACGTTGCAGCCTTGCTGCTGCGTGCGCTCGGACGGCCGGCACTTAGCGTGTTTGTG
CTTTTGCTCATTTTCTCTTTACCTCATTAACTCAAATGAGTTTTGATTTAATTTCAGCGGCCAGCGCCTG
GACCTCGCGGGCAGCGTCGCCCTCGGGTTCTGATTCAAGAACGGTTGTGCCGGCGGCGGCAGTGCCTGGG
TAGCTCACGCGCTGCGTGATACGGGACTCAAGAATGGGCAGCTCGTACCCGGCCAGCGCCTCGGCAACCT
CACCGCCGATGCGCGTGCCTTTGATCGCCCGCGACACGACAAAGGCCGCTTGTAGCCTTCCATCCGTGAC
CTCAATGCGCTGCTTAACCAGCTCCACCAGGTCGGCGGTGGCCCATATGTCGTAAGGGCTTGGCTGCACC
GGAATCAGCACGAAGTCGGCTGCCTTGATCGCGGACACAGCCAAGTCCGCCGCCTGGGGCGCTCCGTCGA
TCACTACGAAGTCGCGCCGGCCGATGGCCTTCACGTCGCGGTCAATCGTCGGGCGGTCGATGCCGACAAC
GGTTAGCGGTTGATCTTCCCGCACGGCCGCCCAATCGCGGGCACTGCCCTGGGGATCGGAATCGACTAAC
AGAACATCGGCCCCGGCGAGTTGCAGGGCGCGGGCTAGATGGGTTGCGATGGTCGTCTTGCCTGACCCGC
CTTTCTGGTTAAGTACAGCGATAACCTTCATGCGTTCCCCTTGCGTATTTGTTTATTTACTCATCGCATC
ATATACGCAGCGACCGCATGACGCAAGCTGTTTTACTCAAATACACATCACCTTTTTAGACGGCGGCGCT
CGGTTTCTTCAGCGGCCAAGCTGGCCGGCCAGGCCGCCAGCTTGGCATCAGACAAACCGGCCAGGATTTC
ATGCAGCCGCACGGCTGACTCCCGAGGGGAACCCTGTGGTTGGCATGCACATACAAATGGACGAACGGAT
AAACCTTTTCACGCCCTTTTAAATATCCGATTATTCTAATAAACGCTCTTTTCTCTTAGGTTTACCCGCC
AATATATCCTGTCAAACACTGATAGTTTAAACGGATCACTTCGTGTCCCTCGGTCACATGTGCATCCTCT
AGTAGCGGTCCTGCTGAGCCTCGACATGTTGTCGCAAAATTCGCCCTGGACCCGCCCAACGATTTGTCGT
CACTGTCAAGGTTTGACCTGCACTTCATTTGGGGCCCACATACACCAAAAAAATGCTGCATAATTCTCGG
GGCAGCAAGTCGGTTACCCGGCCGCCGTGCTGGACCGGGTTGAATGGTGCCCGTAACTTTCGGTAGAGCG
GACGGCCAATACTCAACTTCAAGGAATCTCACCCATGCGCGCCGGCGGGGAACCGGAGTTCCCTTCAGTG
AGCGTTATTAGTTCGCCGCTCGGTGTGTCGTAGATACTAGCCCCTGGGGCACTTTTGAAATTTGAATAAG
ATTTATGTAATCAGTCTTTTAGGTTTGACCGGTTCTGCCGCTTTTTTTAAAATTGGATTTGTAATAATAA
AACGCAATTGTTTGTTATTGTGGCGCTCTATCATAGATGTCGCTATAAACCTATTCAGCACAATATATTG
TTTTCATTTTAATATTGTACATATAAGTAGTAGGGTACAATCAGTAAATTGAACGGAGAATATTATTCAT
AAAAATACGATAGTAACGGGTGATATATTCATTAGAATGAACCGAAACCGGCGGTAAGGATCTGAGCTAC
ACATGCTCAGGTTTTTTACAACGTGCACAACAGAATTGAAAGCAAATATCATGCGATCATAGGCTTCTCG
CATATCTCATTAAAGCAGGACAAGCTCAAGACCTCTTGTCTCCCTTGATCTTCAAGTGCTCCACCAACTT
CTTCCAGTCAGCGTCAGTGATCTTCTCAGTCACCTCCTTAGCCTTGTCCTTAGCCTTCACAGCAGCCTTG
ATAGGGTTCAACTTCTTCAAAGTGTCCTTCAAAGAGAATCCCATTGTATCGATAATTGTAAATGTAATTG
TAATGTTGTTTGTTGTTTGTTGTTGTTGGTAATTGTTGTAAAAATGAGCTCTTATACTCGAGCGTGTCCT
CTCCAAATGAAATGAACTTCCTTATATAGAGGAAGGGTCTTGCGAAGGATAGTGGGATTGTGCGTCATCC
CTTACGTCAGTGGAGATGTCACATCAATCCACTTGCTTTGTAGACGTGGTTGGAACCTCTTCTTTTTCCA
CGATGCTCCTCGTGGGTGGGGGTCCATCTTTGGGACCACTGTCGGCAGAGAGATCTTGAATGATAGCCTT
TCCTTTATCGCAATGATGGCATTTGTAGGAGCCACCTTCCTTTTCTACTGTCCTTTCGATGAAGTGACAG
ATAGCTGGGCAATGGAATCCGAGGAGGTTTCCCGAAATTATCCTTTGTTGAAAAGTCTCAATAGCCCTTT
GATCTTCTGAGACTGTATCTTTGACATTTTTGGAGTAGACCAGAGTGTCGTGCTCCACCATGTTGACGAA
GATTTTCTTCTTGTCATTGAGTCGTAAAAGACTCTGTATGAACTGTTCGCCAGTCTTGACGGCGAGTTCT
GTTAGATCCTCGATTTGAATCTTAGACTCCATGCATGGCCTTAGATTCAGTAGGAACTACCTTTTTAGAG
ACTCCAATCTCTATTACTTGCCTTGGTTTATGAAGCAAGCCTTGAATCGTCCATACTGGAATAGTACTTC
TGATCTTGAGAAATATGTCTTTCTCTGTGTTCTTGATGCAATTAGTCCTGAATCTTTTGACTGCATCTTT
AACCTTCTTGGGAAGGTATTTGATCTCCTGGAGATTGTTACTCGGGTAGATCGTCTTGATGAGACTTGCT
GCGTAGGCCTCTCTAACCATCTGTGGGTCAGCATTCTTTCTGAAATTGAAGAGGCTAACCTTCTCATTAT
CAGTGGTGAACATAGTGTCGTCACCTTCACCTTCGAACTTCCTTCCTAGATCGTAAAGATAGAGGAAATC
GTCCATTGTAATCTCCGGGGCAAAGGAGATCTCTTTTGGGGCTGGATCACTGCTGGGCCTTTTGGTTCCT
AGCGTGAGCCAGTGGGCTTTTTGCTTTGGTGGGCTTGTTAGGGCCTTAGCAAAGCTCTTGGGCTTGAGTT
GAGCTTCTCCTTTGGGGATGAAGTTCAACCTGTCTGTTTGCTGACTTGTTGTGTACGCGTCAGCTGCTGC
TCTTGCCTCTGTAATAGTGGCAAATTTCTTGTGTGCAACTCCGGGAACGCCGTTTGTTGCCGCCTTTGTA
CAACCCCAGTCATCGTATATACCGGCATGTGGACCGTTATACACAACGTAGTAGTTGATATGAGGGTGTT
GAATACCCGATTCTGCTCTGAGAGGAGCAACTGTGCTGTTAAGCTCAGATTTTTGTGGGATTGGAATTCC
TCCAAGCTTGAATTCTTGCAGCGCTCCAATTCAGCAAGCGTCGATCTAGTAACATAGATGACACCGCGCG
CGATAATTTATCCTAGTTTGCGCGCTATATTTTGTTTTCTATCGCGTATTAAATGTATAATTGCGGGACT
CTAATCATAAAAACCCATCTCATAAATAACGTCATGCATTACATGTTAATTATTACATGCTTAACGTAAT
TCAACAGAAATTATATGATAATCATCGCAAGACCGGCAACAGGATTCAATCTTAAGAAACTTTATTGCCA
AATGTTTGAACGATCTGCTTGACTCTAGATCCAGAGTCCCGCTCAAATCTCAGTCACAGGAAGAACAGGT
CTAGGAGGAACAGGAAGAGAGAAATCAAGCTGCCAGAATCCCACATCATGCCAATTTCCATGTTTGAAAC
CAGCAGCTCTAAGCATTCCCCTAGGAGCATAACCAAGAGCCTCATGCATCCTCACAGAAGGATCATTAGG
AAGTCCAATCACAGCAACCACAGACTTGAAACCCTGAGCCTCCAAAGACTTCAAAAGATGAGTGTAAAGA
GTAGATCCAAGACCAGTTCTTTGATGCCTAGGAGACACGTAAACAGTAGACTCAGCAGTCCAATCGTAAG
CATTCCTAGCCTTCCAAGGACCAGCATAAGCAATACCAGCCACTTCACCATCCACTTCAGCAACAAGCCA
AGGATACCTCTCTCTAAGCCTCACAAGATCATCAGTCCACTCTTGTGGTTCTTGAGGCTCAGTCCTGAAA
TTCACAGTAGAAGTCTCAATGTAATGATTCACAATAGTGCACACAGCAGGCATATCAGCCTCAGTAGCCC
TTCTAATATCAGCAGGCCTTCTTTCAGGAGACATGCGAAACGATCCAGATCCGGTGCAGATTATTTGGAT
TGAGAGTGAATATGAGACTCTAATTGGATACCGAGGGGAATTTATGGAACGTCAGTGGAGCATTTTGACA
AGAAATATTTGCTAGCTGATAGTGACCTTAGGCGACTTTTGAACGCGCAATAATGGTTTCTGACGTATGT
GCTTAGCTCATTAAACTCCAGAAACCCGCGGCTGAGTGGCTCCTTCAACGTTGCGGTTCTGTCAGTTCCA
AACGTAAAACGGCTTGTCCCGCGTCATCGGCGGGGGTCATAACGTGACTCCCTTAATTCTCCGCTCCGGA
TCCGAATTCGGCACAGAGTGTTCAACCCCAGTACATTAAAAACGTCCGCAATGTGTTATTAAGTTGTCTA
AGCGTCAATTTGTTTACACCACAATATATCCTGCCACCAGCCAGCCAACAGCTCCCCGACCGGCAGCTCG
GCACAAAATCACCACTCGATACAGGCAGCCCATCAACCATGACTACTGTCCGGTCCAACAGATCCGAGCA
GGAACCGTAAAAAGGCCGCGTTGCTGGCGTTTTTCCATAGGCTCCGCCCCCCTGACGAGCATCACAAAAA
TCGACGCTCAAGTCAGAGGTGGCGAAACCCGACAGGACTATAAAGATACCAGGCGTTTCCCCCTGGAAGC
TCCCTCGTGCGCTCTCCTGTTCCGACCCTGCCGCTTACCGGATACCTGTCCGCCTTTCTCCCTTCGGGAA
GCGTGGCGCTTTCTCATAGCTCACGCTGTAGGTATCTCAGTTCGGTGTAGGTCGTTCGCTCCAAGCTGGG
CTGTGTGCACGAACCCCCCGTTCAGCCCGACCGCTGCGCCTTATCCGGTAACTATCGTCTTGAGTCCAAC
CCGGTAAGACACGACTTATCGCCACTGGCAGCAGCCACTGGTAACAGGATTAGCAGAGCGAGGTATGTAG
GCGGTGCTACAGAGTTCTTGAAGTGGTGGCCTAACTACGGCTACACTAGAAGAACAGTATTTGGTATCTG
CGCTCTGCTGAAGCCAGTTACCTTCGGAAAAAGAGTTGGTAGCTCTTGATCCGGCAAACAAACCACCGCT
GGTAGCGGTGGTTTTTTTGTTTGCAAGCAGCAGATTACGCGCAGAAAAAAAGGATCTCAAGAAGATCCTT
TGATCTTTTCTACGGGGTCTGACGCTCAGTGGAACGAAAACTCACGTTAAGGGATTTTGGTCATGAGATT
ATCAAAAAGGATCTTCACCTAGATCCTTTTAAATTAAAAATGAAGTTTTAAATCAATCTAAAGTATATAT
GAGTAAACTTGGTCTGACAGCTAAAACAATTCATCCAGTAAAATATAATATTTTATTTTCTCCCAATCAG
GCTTGATCCCCAGTAAGTCAAAAAATAGCTCGACATACTGTTCTTCCCCGATATCCTCCCTGAGCGACCG
GACGCAGAAGGCAATGTCATACCACTTGTCCGCCCTGCCGCTTCTCCCAAGATCAATAAAGCCACTTACT
TTGCCATCTTTCACAAAGATGTTGCTGTCTCCCAGGTCGCCGTGGGAAAAGACAAGTTCCTCTTCGGGCT
TTTCCGTCTTTAAAAAATCATACAGCTCGCGCGGATCTTTAAATGGAGTGTCCTCTTCCCAGTTTTCGCA
ATCCACATCGGCCAGATCGTTATTCAGTAAGTAATCCAATTCGGCTAAGCGGCTGTCTAAGCTATTCGTA
TAGGGACAATCCGATATGTCGATGGAGTGAAAGAGCCTGATGCACTCCGCATACAGCTCGATAATCTTTT
CAGGGCTTTGTTCATCTTCATACTCTTCCGAGCAAAGGACGCCATCGGCCTCACTCATGAGCAGATTGCT
CCAGCCATCATGCCGTTCAAAGTGCAGGACCTTTGGAACAGGCAGCTTTCCTTCCAGCCATAGCATCATG
TCCTTTTCCCGTTCCACATCATAGGTGGTCCCTTTATACCGGCTGTCCGTCATTTTTAAATATAGGTTTT
CATTTTCTCCCACCAGCTTATATACCTTAGCAGGAGACATTCCTTCCGTATCTTTTACGCAGCGGTATTT
TTCGATCAGTTTTTTCAATTCCGGTGATATTCTCATTTTAGCCATACTCTTCCTTTTTCAATATTATTGA
AGCATTTATCAGGGTTATTGTCTCATGAGCGGATACATATTTGAATGTATTTAGAAAAATAAACAAATAG
GGGTTCCGCGCACTCGGAGCCTTGATGTGGGCGCTTTTTGCAGCTGTTCGGCTGTGCGCTGGCCAGACAG
TTATGCACAGGCCAGGCGGGTTTTAAGAGTTTTAATAAGTTTTAAAGAGTTTTAGGCGGAAAAATCGCCT
TTTTTCTCTTTTATATCAGTCACTTACATGTGTGACCGGTTCCCAATGTACGGCTTTGGGTTCCCAATGT
ACGGGTTCCGGTTCCCAATGTACGGCTTTGGGTTCCCAATGTACGTGCTATCCACAGGAAAGAAGCTTTT
TCGACCTTTTTCCCCTGCTAGGGCAATTTGCCCTAGCATCTGCTCCGTACATTAGGAACCGGCGGATGCT
TCGCCCTCGATCAGGTTGCGGTAGCGCATGACTAGGATCGGGCCAGCCTGCCCCGCCTCCTCCTTCAAAT
CGTACTCCGGCAGGTCATTTGACCCGATCAGCTTGCGCACGGTGAAACAGAACTTCTTGAACTCTCCGGC
GCTGCCACTGCGTTCGTAGATCGTCTTGAACAACCATCTGGCTTCTGCCTTGCCTGCGGCGCGGCGTGCC
AGGCGGTAGAGAAAACGGCCGATGCCGGGATCGATCAAAAAGTAATCGGGGTGAACCGTCAGCACGTCCG
GGTTCTTGCCTTCTGTGATCTCGCGGTACATCCAATCAGCTAGCTCGATCTCGATGTACTCCGGCCGCCC
GGTTTCGCTCTTTACGATCTTGTAGCGGCTAATCAAGGCTTCACCCTCGGATACCGTCACCAGGCGGCCG
TTCTTGGCCTTCTTCGTACGCTGCATGGCAACGTGCGTGGTGTTTAACCGAATGCAGGTTTCTACCAGGT
CGTCTTTCTGCTTTCCGCCATCGGCTCGCCGGCAGAACTTGAGTACGTCCGCAACGTGTGGACGGAACAC
GCGGCCGGGCTTGTCTCCCTTCCCTTCCCGGTATCGGTTCATGGATTCGGTTAGATGGGAAACCGCCATC
AGTACCAGGTCGTAATCCCACACACTGGCCATGCCGGCCGGCCCTGCGGAAACCTCTACGTGCCCGTCTG
GAAGCTCGTAGCGGATCACCTCGCCAGCTCGTCGGTCACGCTTCGACAGACGGAAAACGGCCACGTCCAT
GATGCTGCGACTATCGCGGGTGCCCACGTCATAGAGCATCGGAACGAAAAAATCTGGTTGCTCGTCGCCC
TTGGGCGGCTTCCTAATCGACGACGCACCGGCTGCCGGCGGTTGCCGGGATTCTTTGCGGATTCGATCAG
CGGCCGCTTGCCACGATTCACCGGGGCGTGCTTCTGCCTCGATGCGTTGCCGCTGGGCGGCCTGCGCGGC
CTTCAACTTCTCCACCAGGTCATCACCCAGCGCCGCGCCGATTTGTACCGGGCCGGATGGTTTGCGACCG
CTCACGCCGATTCCTCGGGCTTGGGGGTTCCAGTGCCATTGCAGGGCCGGCAGACAACCCAGCCGCTTAC
GCCTGGCCAACCGCCCGTTCCTCCACACATGGGGCATTCCACGGCGTCGGTGCCTGGTTGTTCTTGATTT
TCCATGCCGCCTCCTTTAGCCGCTAAAATTCATCTACTCATTTATTCATTTGCTCATTTACTCTGGTAGC
TGCGCGATGTATTCAGATAGCAGCTCGGTAATGGTCTTGCCTTGGCGTACCG
